>Addgene plasmid #233187 | pMXs-p53DD-IRES-HRAS(G12V) | addgene full sequence | sequence record 462996 | Addgene NGS Result
TCGGCGACACAGTGTGGGTCCGCCGACACCAGACTAAGAACCTAGAACCTCGCTGGAAAGGACCTTACAC
AGTCCTGCTGACCACCCCCACCGCCCTCAAAGTAGACGGCATCGCAGCTTGGATACACGCCGCCCACGTG
AAGGCTGCCGACCCCGGGGGTGGACCATCCTCTAGACTGCCGGATCTAGCTAGTTAATCGACGGTATCGA
TAAGCTATCAAACAAGTTTGTACAAAAAAGCAGGCTCCACCATGGGAACCAATTCAGTCGACTGGATCCG
GTACCATGACTGCCATGGAGGAGTCACAGTCGGATATCAGCCTCAAGAGAGCGCTGCCCACCTGCACAAG
CGCCTCTCCCCCGCAAAAGAAAAAACCACTTGATGGAGAGTATTTCACCCTCAAGATCCGCGGGCGTAAA
CGCTTCGAGATGTTCCGGGAGCTGAATGAGGCCTTAGAGTTAAAGGATGCCCATGCTACAGAGGAGTCTG
GAGACAGCAGGGCTCACTCCAGCTACCTGAAGACCAAGAAGGGCCAGTCTACTTCCCGCCATAAAAAAAC
AATGGTCAAGAAAGTGGGGCCTGACTCAGACTAACGTTACTGGCCGAAGCCGCTTGGAATAAGGCCGGTG
TGCGTTTGTCTATATGTTATTTTCCACCATATTGCCGTCTTTTGGCAATGTGAGGGCCCGGAAACCTGGC
CCTGTCTTCTTGACGAGCATTCCTAGGGGTCTTTCCCCTCTCGCCAAAGGAATGCAAGGTCTGTTGAATG
TCGTGAAGGAAGCAGTTCCTCTGGAAGCTTCTTGAAGACAAACAACGTCTGTAGCGACCCTTTGCAGGCA
GCGGAACCCCCCACCTGGCGACAGGTGCCTCTGCGGCCAAAAGCCACGTGTATAAGATACACCTGCAAAG
GCGGCACAACCCCAGTGCCACGTTGTGAGTTGGATAGTTGTGGAAAGAGTCAAATGGCTCTCCTCAAGCG
TATTCAACAAGGGGCTGAAGGATGCCCAGAAGGTACCCCATTGTATGGGATCTGATCTGGGGCCTCGGTG
CACATGCTTTACATGTGTTTAGTCGAGGTTAAAAAAACGTCTAGGCCCCCCGAACCACGGGGACGTGGTT
TTCCTTTGAAAAAATGACCGAATACAAGCTGGTGGTGGTGGGCGCCGTCGGTGTGGGCAAGAGTGCGCTG
ACCATCCAGCTGATCCAGAACCATTTTGTGGACGAATACGACCCCACTATAGAGGATTCCTACCGGAAGC
AGGTGGTCATTGATGGGGAGACGTGCCTGTTGGACATCCTGGATACCGCCGGCCAGGAGGAGTACAGCGC
CATGCGGGACCAGTACATGCGCACCGGGGAGGGCTTCCTGTGTGTGTTTGCCATCAACAACACCAAGTCT
TTTGAGGACATCCACCAGTACAGGGAGCAGATCAAACGGGTGAAGGACTCGGATGACGTGCCCATGGTGC
TGGTGGGGAACAAGTGTGACCTGGCTGCACGCACTGTGGAATCTCGGCAGGCTCAGGACCTCGCCCGAAG
CTACGGCATCCCCTACATCGAGACCTCGGCCAAGACCCGGCAGGGAGTGGAGGATGCCTTCTACACGTTG
GTGCGTGAGATCCGGCAGCACAAGCTGCGGAAGCTGAACCCTCCTGATGAGAGTGGCCCCGGCTGCATGA
GCTGCAAGTGTGTGCTCTCCTAACTCGAGATATCTAGACCCAGCTTTCTTGTACAAAGTGGTTCGATAGC
TTATCGATAATCAACCTCTGGATTACAAAATTTGTGAAAGATTGACTGGTATTCTTAACTATGTTGCTCC
TTTTACGCTATGTGGATACGCTGCTTTAATGCCTTTGTATCATGCTATTGCTTCCCGTATGGCTTTCATT
TTCTCCTCCTTGTATAAATCCTGGTTGCTGTCTCTTTATGAGGAGTTGTGGCCCGTTGTCAGGCAACGTG
GCGTGGTGTGCACTGTGTTTGCTGACGCAACCCCCACTGGTTGGGGCATTGCCACCACCTGTCAGCTCCT
TTCCGGGACTTTCGCTTTCCCCCTCCCTATTGCCACGGCGGAACTCATCGCCGCCTGCCTTGCCCGCTGC
TGGACAGGGGCTCGGCTGTTGGGCACTGACAATTCCGTGGTGTTGTCGGGGAAATCATCGTCCTTTCCTT
GGCTGCTCGCCTGTGTTGCCACCTGGATTCTGCGCGGGACGTCCTTCTGCTACGTCCCTTCGGCCCTCAA
TCCAGCGGACCTTCCTTCCCGCGGCCTGCTGCCGGCTCTGCGGCCTCTTCCGCGTCTTCGCCTTCGCCCT
CAGACGAGTCGGATCTCCCTTTGGGCCGCCTCCCCGCATCGATACCGTCGACGATAAAATAAAAGATTTT
ATTTAGTCTCCAGAAAAAGGGGGGAATGAAAGACCCCACCTGTAGGTTTGGCAAGCTAGCTTAAGTAACG
CCATTTTGCAAGGCATGGAAAAATACATAACTGAGAATAGAGAAGTTCAGATCAAGGTCAGGAACAGATG
GAACAGCTGAATATGGGCCAAACAGGATATCTGTGGTAAGCAGTTCCTGCCCCGGCTCAGGGCCAAGAAC
AGATGGAACAGCTGAATATGGGCCAAACAGGATATCTGTGGTAAGCAGTTCCTGCCCCGGCTCAGGGCCA
AGAACAGATGGTCCCCAGATGCGGTCCAGCCCTCAGCAGTTTCTAGAGAACCATCAGATGTTTCCAGGGT
GCCCCAAGGACCTGAAATGACCCTGTGCCTTATTTGAACTAACCAATCAGTTCGCTTCTCGCTTCTGTTC
GCGCGCTTCTGCTCCCCGAGCTCAATAAAAGAGCCCACAACCCCTCACTCGGGGCGCCAGTCCTCCGATT
GACTGAGTCGCCCGGGTACCCGTGTATCCAATAAACCCTCTTGCAGTTGCATCCGACTTGTGGTCTCGCT
GTTCCTTGGGAGGGTCTCCTCTGAGTGATTGACTACCCGTCAGCGGGGGTCTTTCACATGCAGCATGTAT
CAAAATTAATTTGGTTTTTTTTCTTAAGTATTTACATTAAATGGCCATAGTTGCATTAATGAATCGGCCA
ACGCGCGGGGAGAGGCGGTTTGCGTATTGGGCGCTCTTCCGCTTCCTCGCTCACTGACTCGCTGCGCTCG
GTCGTTCGGCTGCGGCGAGCGGTATCAGCTCACTCAAAGGCGGTAATACGGTTATCCACAGAATCAGGGG
ATAACGCAGGAAAGAACATGTGAGCAAAAGGCCAGCAAAAGGCCAGGAACCGTAAAAAGGCCGCGTTGCT
GGCGTTTTTCCATAGGCTCCGCCCCCCTGACGAGCATCACAAAAATCGACGCTCAAGTCAGAGGTGGCGA
AACCCGACAGGACTATAAAGATACCAGGCGTTTCCCCCTGGAAGCTCCCTCGTGCGCTCTCCTGTTCCGA
CCCTGCCGCTTACCGGATACCTGTCCGCCTTTCTCCCTTCGGGAAGCGTGGCGCTTTCTCATAGCTCACG
CTGTAGGTATCTCAGTTCGGTGTAGGTCGTTCGCTCCAAGCTGGGCTGTGTGCACGAACCCCCCGTTCAG
CCCGACCGCTGCGCCTTATCCGGTAACTATCGTCTTGAGTCCAACCCGGTAAGACACGACTTATCGCCAC
TGGCAGCAGCCACTGGTAACAGGATTAGCAGAGCGAGGTATGTAGGCGGTGCTACAGAGTTCTTGAAGTG
GTGGCCTAACTACGGCTACACTAGAAGAACAGTATTTGGTATCTGCGCTCTGCTGAAGCCAGTTACCTTC
GGAAAAAGAGTTGGTAGCTCTTGATCCGGCAAACAAACCACCGCTGGTAGCGGTGGTTTTTTTGTTTGCA
AGCAGCAGATTACGCGCAGAAAAAAAGGATCTCAAGAAGATCCTTTGATCTTTTCTACGGGGTCTGACGC
TCAGTGGAACGAAAACTCACGTTAAGGGATTTTGGTCATGAGATTATCAAAAAGGATCTTCACCTAGATC
CTTTTGCGGCCGGCCGCAAATCAATCTAAAGTATATATGAGTAAACTTGGTCTGACAGTTACCAATGCTT
AATCAGTGAGGCACCTATCTCAGCGATCTGTCTATTTCGTTCATCCATAGTTGCCTGACTCCCCGTCGTG
TAGATAACTACGATACGGGAGGGCTTACCATCTGGCCCCAGTGCTGCAATGATACCGCGAGACCCACGCT
CACCGGCTCCAGATTTATCAGCAATAAACCAGCCAGCCGGAAGGGCCGAGCGCAGAAGTGGTCCTGCAAC
TTTATCCGCCTCCATCCAGTCTATTAATTGTTGCCGGGAAGCTAGAGTAAGTAGTTCGCCAGTTAATAGT
TTGCGCAACGTTGTTGCCATTGCTACAGGCATCGTGGTGTCACGCTCGTCGTTTGGTATGGCTTCATTCA
GCTCCGGTTCCCAACGATCAAGGCGAGTTACATGATCCCCCATGTTGTGCAAAAAAGCGGTTAGCTCCTT
CGGTCCTCCGATCGTTGTCAGAAGTAAGTTGGCCGCAGTGTTATCACTCATGGTTATGGCAGCACTGCAT
AATTCTCTTACTGTCATGCCATCCGTAAGATGCTTTTCTGTGACTGGTGAGTACTCAACCAAGTCATTCT
GAGAATAGTGTATGCGGCGACCGAGTTGCTCTTGCCCGGCGTCAATACGGGATAATACCGCGCCACATAG
CAGAACTTTAAAAGTGCTCATCATTGGAAAACGTTCTTCGGGGCGAAAACTCTCAAGGATCTTACCGCTG
TTGAGATCCAGTTCGATGTAACCCACTCGTGCACCCAACTGATCTTCAGCATCTTTTACTTTCACCAGCG
TTTCTGGGTGAGCAAAAACAGGAAGGCAAAATGCCGCAAAAAAGGGAATAAGGGCGACACGGAAATGTTG
AATACTCATACTCTTCCTTTTTCAATATTATTGAAGCATTTATCAGGGTTATTGTCTCATGAGCGGATAC
ATATTTGAATGTATTTAGAAAAATAAACAAATAGGGGTTCCGCGCACATTTCCCCGAAAAGTGCCACCTG
CATAATGAAAGACCCCACCTGTAGGTTTGGCAAGCTAGCTTAAGTAACGCCATTTTGCAAGGCATGGAAA
AATACATAACTGAGAATAGAAAAGTTCAGATCAAGGTCAGGAACAGATGGAACAGCTGAATATGGGCCAA
ACAGGATATCTGTGGTAAGCAGTTCCTGCCCCGGCTCAGGGCCAAGAACAGATGGAACAGCTGAATATGG
GCCAAACAGGATATCTGTGGTAAGCAGTTCCTGCCCCGGCTCAGGGCCAAGAACAGATGGTCCCCAGATG
CGGTCCAGCCCTCAGCAGTTTCTAGAGAACCATCAGATGTTTCCAGGGTGCCCCAAGGACCTGAAATGAC
CCTGTGCCTTATTTGAACTAACCAATCAGTTCGCTTCTCGCTTCTGTTCGCGCGCTTCTGCTCCCCGAGC
TCAATAAAAGAGCCCACAACCCCTCACTCGGCGCGCCAGTCCTCCGATTGACTGAGTCGCCCGGGTACCC
GTGTATCCAATAAACCCTCTTGCAGTTGCATCCGACTTGTGGTCTCGCTGTTCCTTGGGAGGGTCTCCTC
TGAGTGATTGACTACCCGTCAGCGGGGGTCTTTCATTTGGGGGCTCGTCCGGGATCGGGAGACCCCTGCC
CAGGGACCACCGACCCACCACCGGGAGGTAAGCTGGCCAGCAACTTATCTGTGTCTGTCCGATTGTCTAG
TGTCTATGACTGATTTTATGCGCCTGCGTCGGTACTAGTTAGCTAACTAGCTCTGTATCTGGCGGACCCG
TGGTGGAACTGACGAGTTCGGAACACCCGGCCGCAACCCTGGGAGACGTCCCAGGGACTTCGGGGGCCGT
TTTTGTGGCCCGACCTGAGTCCAAAAATCCCGATCGTTTTGGACTCTTTGGTGCACCCCCCTAATAGGAG
GGATATGTGGTTCTGGTAGGAGACGAGAACCTAAAACAGTTCCCGCCTCCGTCTGAATTTTTGCTTTCGG
TTTGGGACCGAAGCCGCGCCGCGCGTCTTGTCTGCTGCAGCATCGTTCTGTGTTGTCTCTGTCTGACTGT
GTTTCTGTATTTGTCTGAAAATTAGGGCCAGACTGTTACCACTCCCTTAAGTTTGACCTTAGGTCACTGG
AAAGATGTCGAGCGGATCGCTCACAACCAGTCGGTAGATGTCAAGAAGAGACGTTGGGTTACCTTCTGCT
CTGCAGAATGGCCAACCTTTAACGTCGGATGGCCGCGAGACGGCACCTTTAACCGAGACCTCATCACCCA
GGTTAAGATCAAGGTCTTTTCACCTGGCCCGCATGGACACCCAGACCAGGTCCCCTACATCGTGACCTGG
GAAGCCTTGGCTTTTGACCCCCCTCCCTGGGTCAAGCCCTTTGTACACCCTAAGCCTCCGCCTCCTCTTC
CTCCATCCGCCCCGTCTCTCCCCCTTGAACCTCCTCGTTCGACCCCGCCTCGATCCTCCCTTTATCCAGC
CCTCACTCCTTCTCTAGGCGCCCCCATATGGCCATATGAGATCTTATATGGGGCACCCCCGCCCCTTGTA
AACTTCCCTGACCCTGACATGACAAGAGTTACTAACAGCCCCTCTCTCCAAGCTCACTTACAGGCTCTCT
ACTTAGTCCAGCACGAAGTCTGGAGACCTCTGGCGGCAGCCTACCAAGAACAACTGGACCGACCGGTGGT
ACCTCACCCTTACCGAG
Features (pLannotate 1.2.2; 18 found; start..end, strand, type, name):
    198..216     -  misc_feature   MCS (fragment): pBluescript multiple cloning site
    222..246     +  protein_bind   attB1: mutant version of attB; recombination site for the Gateway® BP reaction BP Clonase™
    319..591     +  CDS            Tp53 (fragment): P53_MOUSE - Also known as P53, Trp53. Experimental evidence at protein level: Swiss-Prot protein existence level 1. Acts as a tumor suppressor in many tumor types; induces growth arrest or apoptosis depending on the physiological circumstances and cell type. Involved in cell cycle regulation as a trans-activator that acts to negatively regulate cell division by controlling a set of genes required for this process. One of the activated genes is an inhibitor of cyclin-dependent kinases. Apoptosis induction seems to be mediated either by stimulation of BAX and FAS antigen expression, or by repres
    594..1133    +  misc_feature   IRES: internal ribosome entry site (IRES) of the encephalomyocarditis virus (EMCV)
   1134..1701    +  CDS            H-Ras (G12V) (fragment): human oncoprotein generated by the G12V mutation in the small GTPase H-Ras
   1718..1742    -  protein_bind   attB2: mutant version of attB; recombination site for the Gateway® BP reaction BP Clonase™
   1759..2347    +  misc_feature   WPRE: woodchuck hepatitis virus posttranscriptional regulatory element
   2405..2526    +  LTR            3' LTR (ΔU3) (fragment): self-inactivating 3' long terminal repeat (LTR) from Moloney murine leukemia virus
   2527..2996    +  LTR            LTR: long terminal repeat from Moloney murine leukemia virus
   3062..3114    -  CDS            lacI (fragment): lac repressor; lacI; The lac repressor binds to the lac operator to inhibit transcription in E. coli. This inhibition can be relieved by adding lactose or isopropyl-β-D-thiogalactopyranoside (IPTG).
   3297..3885    -  rep_origin     ori: high-copy-number ColE1/pMB1/pBR322/pUC origin of replication
   4049..4909    -  CDS            AmpR: β-lactamase; bla; confers resistance to ampicillin, carbenicillin, and related antibiotics
   4910..5014    -  promoter       AmpR promoter: bla
   5044..5637    +  LTR            LTR: long terminal repeat from Moloney murine leukemia virus
   5700..5899    +  misc_feature   MMLV Ψ: packaging signal of Moloney murine leukemia virus (MMLV)
   5951..6039    +  misc_feature   MESV Ψ (fragment): packaging signal of murine embryonic stem cell virus
   6116..6532    +  CDS            gag (truncated): truncated Moloney murine leukemia virus (MMLV) gag gene lacking the start codon
   6542..179     +  misc_feature   pol region (across the origin): Moloney murine leukemia virus (MMLV) pol region containing the splice acceptor site
