[The description below was written by a language model from this plasmid's Addgene catalogue record and pLannotate feature annotations shown in this document.]
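Description:
pMXs-p53DD-IRES-HRAS(G12V) is a Moloney murine leukemia virus-based gammaretroviral expression vector built on the Gateway-compatible pMXs-gw backbone, about 6.7 kb in size. It is propagated in E. coli through a high-copy ColE1/pUC-type origin and selected with ampicillin via the β-lactamase gene and its native promoter. The viral portion comprises a 5' MMLV LTR, the MMLV packaging signal (with an adjacent fragment annotated as MESV Ψ), a truncated gag lacking its start codon and a pol region carrying the splice acceptor. Together these allow the genomic transcript to be packaged when gag, pol and env are provided in trans by packaging cells. No separate internal promoter is annotated, so expression of the insert presumably comes from the 5' LTR. The 3' end is annotated as a short ΔU3-type LTR fragment directly followed by a full MMLV LTR.

The payload sits between attB1 and attB2 sites left by Gateway recombination and is a bicistronic cassette. The first cistron is p53DD, annotated as a short fragment of mouse Trp53; p53DD is generally known as a truncated dominant-negative form that interferes with endogenous p53 function. An EMCV IRES then drives cap-independent translation of human HRAS carrying the activating G12V oncogenic mutation, so both proteins come from one transcript. A WPRE downstream of the cassette enhances transcript stability and expression. The record describes the construct (abbreviated DDIR) as a tool for retroviral co-expression of the two factors, and the associated publication concerns direct conversion of cells into motor neurons using compact transcription factor cassettes.
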