Addgene plasmid #233187: pMXs-p53DD-IRES-HRAS(G12V)
Purpose: Retroviral expression of p53DD and HRAS(G12V) (DDIR)
Depositing lab: Kate Galloway. Depositing organization: Massachusetts Institute of Technology. Publication: Compact transcription factor cassettes generate functional, engraftable motor neurons by direct conversion. Wang NB, Adewumi HO, Lende-Dorn BA, Beitz AM, O'Shea TM, Galloway KE. Cell Syst. 2025 Mar 10:101206. doi: 10.1016/j.cels.2025.101206. PubMed 40086435.
Backbone
  Vector backbone: pMXs-gw
  Vector type: Mammalian Expression, Retroviral
Growth in bacteria
  Bacterial resistance: Ampicillin, 100 μg/mL
  Growth temperature: 30°C
  Growth strain: NEB Stable
  Copy number: High Copy
Gene/Insert
  Gene/Insert name: p53DD-IRES-HRAS(G12V)
  Species: H. sapiens (human), M. musculus (mouse)
  Entrez Gene: Trp53 (a.k.a. Tp53, bbl, bfy, bhy, p44, p53); HRAS (a.k.a. C-BAS/HAS, C-H-RAS, C-HA-RAS1, CTLO, H-RASIDX, HAMSV, HRAS1, RASH1, p21ras)
  Cloning method: Gateway Cloning
Terms and licenses: Academic/Nonprofit Terms; Industry Terms: Not Available to Industry
How to cite: pMXs-p53DD-IRES-HRAS(G12V) was a gift from Kate Galloway (Addgene plasmid # 233187 ; http://n2t.net/addgene:233187 ; RRID:Addgene_233187)
