>Addgene plasmid #233187 | pMXs-p53DD-IRES-HRAS(G12V) | depositor partial sequence | sequence record 458756 | p53DD
ATGACTGCCATGGAGGAGTCACAGTCGGATATCAGCCTCAAGAGAGCGCTGCCCACCTGCACAAGCGCCT
CTCCCCCGCAAAAGAAAAAACCACTTGATGGAGAGTATTTCACCCTCAAGATCCGCGGGCGTAAACGCTT
CGAGATGTTCCGGGAGCTGAATGAGGCCTTAGAGTTAAAGGATGCCCATGCTACAGAGGAGTCTGGAGAC
AGCAGGGCTCACTCCAGCTACCTGAAGACCAAGAAGGGCCAGTCTACTTCCCGCCATAAAAAAACAATGG
TCAAGAAAGTGGGGCCTGACTCAGACTAA
