>Addgene plasmid #233187 | pMXs-p53DD-IRES-HRAS(G12V) | depositor partial sequence | sequence record 458757 | HRAS(G12V)
ATGACCGAATACAAGCTGGTGGTGGTGGGCGCCGTCGGTGTGGGCAAGAGTGCGCTGACCATCCAGCTGA
TCCAGAACCATTTTGTGGACGAATACGACCCCACTATAGAGGATTCCTACCGGAAGCAGGTGGTCATTGA
TGGGGAGACGTGCCTGTTGGACATCCTGGATACCGCCGGCCAGGAGGAGTACAGCGCCATGCGGGACCAG
TACATGCGCACCGGGGAGGGCTTCCTGTGTGTGTTTGCCATCAACAACACCAAGTCTTTTGAGGACATCC
ACCAGTACAGGGAGCAGATCAAACGGGTGAAGGACTCGGATGACGTGCCCATGGTGCTGGTGGGGAACAA
GTGTGACCTGGCTGCACGCACTGTGGAATCTCGGCAGGCTCAGGACCTCGCCCGAAGCTACGGCATCCCC
TACATCGAGACCTCGGCCAAGACCCGGCAGGGAGTGGAGGATGCCTTCTACACGTTGGTGCGTGAGATCC
GGCAGCACAAGCTGCGGAAGCTGAACCCTCCTGATGAGAGTGGCCCCGGCTGCATGAGCTGCAAGTGTGT
GCTCTCCTAA
